Addgene plasmid #147385: pAc5.1B-EGFP-CeAIN2_254-400-DmGW182_635-1384-CIM1-mut_R
Purpose: Insect Expression of CeAIN2_254-400-DmGW182_635-1384-CIM1-mut
Depositing lab: Elisa Izaurralde. Depositing organization: Max Planck Institute for Developmental Biology. Publication: The interactions of GW182 proteins with PABP and deadenylases are required for both translational repression and degradation of miRNA targets. Huntzinger E, Kuzuoglu-Ozturk D, Braun JE, Eulalio A, Wohlbold L, Izaurralde E. Nucleic Acids Res. 2013 Jan;41(2):978-94. doi: 10.1093/nar/gks1078. Epub 2012 Nov 21. PubMed 23172285.
Backbone
  Vector backbone: Unknown
  Vector type: Insect Expression
Growth in bacteria
  Bacterial resistance: Ampicillin, 100 μg/mL
  Growth temperature: 37°C
  Growth strain: DH5alpha
  Copy number: Low Copy
Gene/Insert
  Gene/Insert name: CeAIN2_254-400-DmGW182_635-1384-CIM1-mut (alt name: CeAIN2)
  Species: D. melanogaster (fly), C. elegans (nematode)
  Mutation: Deletion of 2 AA (SD) at position 378-379 compared to the sequence given by NCBI: AF000196.1
  Entrez Gene: gw (a.k.a. Dmel_CG31992, CG11484, CG31992, CG9905, Dmel\CG31992, GQ182, GW, GW182, Gw, Gw182, anon-EST:Posey205, dGW182, gw182)
  Cloning method: Unknown
Terms and licenses: Academic/Nonprofit Terms; Industry Terms: Not Available to Industry
Depositor comments: Plasmids from this collection were made available to the research community and donated after the lab closed. Please note that the sequence provided by the depositing laboratory may be theoretical/predicted or based on Sanger sequencing results. There may be discrepancies between sequencing results obtained by Addgene and the depositor sequence. If an Addgene verified sequence is not available, please contact before placing your order to request that our lab fully sequence the plasmid.
How to cite: pAc5.1B-EGFP-CeAIN2_254-400-DmGW182_635-1384-CIM1-mut_R was a gift from Elisa Izaurralde (Addgene plasmid # 147385 ; http://n2t.net/addgene:147385 ; RRID:Addgene_147385)
