[The description below was written by a language model from this plasmid's Addgene catalogue record and pLannotate feature annotations shown in this document.]
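Description:
pAc5.1B-EGFP-CeAIN2_254-400-DmGW182_635-1384-CIM1-mut_R is an 8.7 kb insect-cell expression plasmid. The catalogue lists the backbone as unknown, but the name and annotated parts point to a pAc5.1-type vector. Expression is driven by the Drosophila melanogaster actin 5C (Ac5) promoter, a strong constitutive promoter commonly used in cultured fly cells, and transcripts are terminated by an SV40 polyadenylation signal. In bacteria the plasmid is maintained through a ColE1/pUC-family origin and selected with ampicillin via the β-lactamase gene and its own promoter. The catalogue describes it as low copy even though the origin is annotated as a high-copy type. Short fragments annotated as SV40 large T antigen and tetracycline resistance appear to be non-functional backbone remnants.

The payload is an N-terminal EGFP fusion to a chimeric protein that joins residues 254–400 of the C. elegans GW182-family protein AIN-2 to residues 635–1384 of Drosophila GW182 (gawky). The feature table identifies only EGFP and the fly gw fragment. The unannotated stretch of about 420 nt between them is consistent in size with the nematode AIN-2 segment. The "CIM1-mut" label indicates a mutation in a motif called CIM1, but the record does not specify the changes. The record also notes a two-residue (SD) deletion at positions 378–379 relative to the reference sequence. A V5 epitope tag lies just downstream of the gw fragment, though whether it is translated in frame is not stated.

The associated work concerns GW182 interactions with PABP and deadenylases in miRNA-mediated translational repression and target degradation. This suggests use of the construct for expressing a fluorescently tagged mutant chimera in insect cells for such interaction or silencing studies. The depositor sequence may be theoretical rather than fully verified.
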