Features (pLannotate 1.2.2; 10 found; start..end, strand, type, name):
     56..2568    +  promoter       Ac5 promoter: Drosophila melanogaster actin 5C promoter
   2588..3304    +  CDS            EGFP: EGFP is a basic (constitutively fluorescent) green fluorescent protein published in 1996, derived from Aequorea victoria. It is reported to be a rapidly-maturing weak dimer with moderate acid sensitivity.
   3728..6007    +  CDS            gw (fragment): GAWKY_DROME - Also known as GW182 From Drosophila melanogaster (Fruit fly).
   6033..6074    +  CDS            V5 tag: epitope tag from simian virus 5
   6174..6308    -  polyA_signal   SV40 poly(A) signal: SV40 polyadenylation signal
   6331..6415    -  CDS            large T antigen (fragment): large T antigen from SV40 (simian virus 40)
   6416..6886    +  CDS            TcR (fragment): tetracycline efflux protein; tet; confers resistance to tetracycline
   6930..7518    -  rep_origin     ori: high-copy-number ColE1/pMB1/pBR322/pUC origin of replication
   7689..8549    -  CDS            AmpR: β-lactamase; bla; confers resistance to ampicillin, carbenicillin, and related antibiotics
   8550..8654    -  promoter       AmpR promoter: bla
>Addgene plasmid #147385 | pAc5.1B-EGFP-CeAIN2_254-400-DmGW182_635-1384-CIM1-mut_R | depositor full sequence | sequence record 289832 | Full Sequence
CTTCAAGGAATTAATTCTATATTCTAAAAACACAAATGATACTTCTAAAAAAAATCATGAATGGCATCAA
CTCTGAATCAAATCTTTGCAGATGCACCTACTTCTCATTTCCACTGTCACATCATTTTTCCAGATCTCGC
TGCCTGTTATGTGGCCCACAAACCAAGACACGTTTTATGGCCATTAAAGCTGGCTGATCGTCGCCAAACA
CCAAATACATATCAATATGTACATTCGAGAAAGAAGCGATCAAAGAAGCGTCTTCGGGCGAGTAGGAGAA
TGCGGAGGAGAAGGAGAACGAGCTGATCTAGTATCTCTCCACAATCCAATGCCAACTGACCAACTGGCCA
TATTCGGAGCAATTTGAAGCCAATTTCCATCGCCTGGCGATCGCTCCATTCTTGGCTATATGTTTTTCAC
CGTTCCCGGGGCCATTTTCAAAGACTCGTCGGTAAGATAAGATTGTGTCACTCGCTGTCTCTCTTCATTT
GTCGAAGAATGCTGAGGAATTTCGCGATGACGTCGGCGAGTATTTTGAAGAATGAGAATAATTTGTATTT
ATACGAAAATCAGTTAGTGGAATTTTCTACAAAAACATGTTATCTATAGATAATTTTGTTGCAAAATATG
TTGACTATGACAAAGATTGTATGTATATACCTTTAATGTATTCTCATTTTCTTATGTATTTATAATGGCA
ATGATGATACTGATGATATTTTAAGATGATGCCAGACCACAGGCTGATTTCTGCGTCTTTTGCCGAACGC
AGTGCATGTGCGGTTGTTGTTTTTTGGAATAGTTTCAATTTTCGGACTGTCCGCTTTGATTTCAGTTTCT
TGGCTTATTCAAAAAGCAAAGTAAAGCCAAAAAAGCGAGATGGCAATACCAAATGCGGCAAAACGGTAGT
GGAAGGAAAGGGGTGCGGGGCAGCGGAAGGAAGGGTGGGGCGGGGCGTGGCGGGGTCTGTGGCTGGGCGC
GACGTCACCGACGTTGGAGCCACTCCTTTGACCATGTGTGCGTGTGTGTATTATTCGTGTCTCGCCACTC
GCCGGTTGTTTTTTTCTTTTTATCTCGCTCTCTCTAGCGCCATCTCGTACGCATGCTCAACGCACCGCAT
GTTGCCGTGTCCTTTATGCGTCATTTTGGCTCGAAATAGGCAATTATTTAAACAAAGATTAGTCAACGAA
AACGCTAAAATAAATAAGTCTACAATATGGTTACTTATTGCCATGTGTGTGCAGCCAACGATAGCAACAA
AAGCAACAACACAGTGGCTTTCCCTCTTTCACTTTTTGTTTGCAAGCGCGTGCGAGCAAGACGGCACGAC
CGGCAAACGCAATTACGCTGACAAAGAGCAGACGAAGTTTTGGCCGAAAAACATCAAGGCGCCTGATACG
AATGCATTTGCAATAACAATTGCGATATTTAATATTGTTTATGAAGCTGTTTGACTTCAAAACACACAAA
AAAAAAAATAAAACAAATTATTTGAAAGAGAATTAGGAATCGGACAGCTTATCGTTACGGGCTAACAGCA
CACCGAGACGAAATAGCTTACCTGACGTCACAGCCTCTGGAAGAACTGCCGCCAAGCAGAGAGAGAGAGA
AAAAGAGGGAGAGCAGCTTAGACCGCATGTGCTTGTGTGTGAGGCGTCTCTCTCTTCGTCTCCTGTTTGC
GCAAACGCATAGACTGCACTGAGAAAATCGATTACCTATTTTTTATGAATGAATATTTGCACTATTACTA
TTCAAAACTATTAAGATAGCAATCACATTCAATAGCCAAATACTATACCACCTGAGCGATGCAACGAAAT
GATCAATTTGAGCAAAAATGCTGCATATTTAGGACGGCATCATTATAGAAATGCTTCTTGCTGTGTACTT
TTCTCTCGTCTGGCAGCTGTTTCGCCGTTATTGTTAAAACCGGCTTAAGTTAGGTGTGTTTTCTACGACT
AGTGATGCCCCTACTAGAAGATGTGTGTTGCACAAATGTCCCTGAATAACCAATTTGAAGTGCAGATAGC
AGTAAACGTAAGCTAATATGAATATTATTTAACTGTAATGTTTTAATATCGCTGGACATTACTAATAAAC
CCACTATAAACACATGTACATATGTATGTTTTGGCATACAATGAGTAGTTGGGGAAAAAATGTGTAAAAG
CACCGTGACCATCACAGCATAAAGATAACCAGCTGAAGTATCGAATATGAGTAACCCCCAAATTGAATCA
CATGCCGCAACTGATAGGACCCATGGAAGTACACTCTTCATGGCGATATACAAGACACACACAAGCACGA
ACACCCAGTTGCGGAGGAAATTCTCCGTAAATGAAAACCCAATCGGCGAACAATTCATACCCATATATGG
TAAAAGTTTTGAACGCGACTTGAGAGCGGAGAGCATTGCGGCTGATAAGGTTTTAGCGCTAAGCGGGCTT
TATAAAACGGGCTGCGGGACCAGTTTTCATATCACTACCGTTTGAGTTCTTGTGCTGTGTGGATACTCCT
CCCGACACAAAGCCGCTCCATCAGCCAGCAGTCGTCTAATCCAGAGACCCCGGATCGGGGTACCAACATG
GTGAGCAAGGGCGAGGAGCTGTTCACCGGGGTGGTGCCCATCCTGGTCGAGCTGGACGGCGACGTAAACG
GCCACAAGTTCAGCGTGTCCGGCGAGGGCGAGGGCGATGCCACCTACGGCAAGCTGACCCTGAAGTTCAT
CTGCACCACCGGCAAGCTGCCCGTGCCCTGGCCCACCCTCGTGACCACCCTGACCTACGGCGTGCAGTGC
TTCAGCCGCTACCCCGACCACATGAAGCAGCACGACTTCTTCAAGTCCGCCATGCCCGAAGGCTACGTCC
AGGAGCGCACCATCTTCTTCAAGGACGACGGCAACTACAAGACCCGCGCCGAGGTGAAGTTCGAGGGCGA
CACCCTGGTGAACCGCATCGAGCTGAAGGGCATCGACTTCAAGGAGGACGGCAACATCCTGGGGCACAAG
CTGGAGTACAACTACAACAGCCACAACGTCTATATCATGGCCGACAAGCAGAAGAACGGCATCAAGGTGA
ACTTCAAGATCCGCCACAACATCGAGGACGGCAGCGTGCAGCTCGCCGACCACTACCAGCAGAACACCCC
CATCGGCGACGGCCCCGTGCTGCTGCCCGACAACCACTACCTGAGCACCCAGTCCGCCCTGAGCAAAGAC
CCCAACGAGAAGCGCGATCACATGGTCCTGCTGGAGTTCGTGACCGCCGCCGGGATCACTCTCGGCATGG
ACGAGCTGTACAAGCCAAGCTTAATGGATGATTATTCAATGTGGACTGATGAGAATGATGAAGACGCGAA
AAAGAAAAAATCGTTGAGAGATAAGGGATTGAGTGGATGGGGTGATGCTGATGTATCAAACAGTAAACCA
ATTCGCCGTTGGATTGTGCCAGAAGGCCAAGAAGAAGACTTTGAAACGGCAATGGAACGATGTCCAAGTC
ATTTGAAAAAGAAAGCATTGAATGAAGAAGCTCTTCGTCGACGTTTAACATCTGAAAATCCACAAATAGT
GGCACAAGCTCAACAACAAGCCGAAGAAGAGGCGAATGCTATGATGAGGATTGGACGAAGACCCATTGTT
CCCAGTGGATGGGGTGATATTCCATCTGAAATTAGTACTGACAAGTCAGAATTCGATCAAAGCTCGTCAC
GTGGTTGGGATGAAGGAAGTATAAGCGGTGGTGGAAGTTGCGGCCGCCATAATAACCTTATGAATAACAT
GGGAGGTACCGCTGTTACTGGAGGTAACAACAATACAAACATGACAGCTTTACAGGTGCAAAAGTATTTA
AATCAAGGGCAACATGGTGTCGCTGTTGGACCGCAAGCCGTTGGTAATTCTTCAGCAGTATCTGTCGGAT
TTGGTCAGAACACGTCTAACGCAGCAGTGGCAGGAGCAGCCTCTGCAAATATAGCAGCAAATACAAACAA
CCAACCGTCTGGTCAGCAAATTCGCATGCTAGGCCAGCAAATTCAGTTGGCCATTCATAGTGGTTTCATA
TCTAGTCAGATATTGACTCAACCGCTAACTCAAACAACCCTTAACCTTTTAAACCAACTTCTTAGCAATA
TTAAGCATCTCCAGGCTGCACAGCAATCCCTTACCCGCGGGGGAAATGTCAATCCAATGGCAGTGAATGT
GGCTATATCTAAATACAAGCAGCAAATCCAGAATTTACAGAACCAGATAAGTGCACAACAGGCTGTGTAT
GTAAAACAGCAAAATATGCAACCAACTTCACAACAACAACAGCCCCAACAACAGCAACTTCCTTCTGTTC
ATCTAAGTAACTCAGGCAACGACTATTTAAGAGGTCACGATGCAATAAATAATTTGCAAAGCAACTTTTC
TGAGCTCAATATTAATAAGCCAAGTGGATATCAAGGAGCGTCCAATCAAGCAGCAGCAGCAAATGCAGCA
AAGCTTCCAGTATTAGATAAGGAGATCAACTCTGACAGTACGGAATTTTCTCGTGCCCCAGGTGCAACGA
AACAAAATTTGACGGCCAACACAAGCAACATAAACTCTTTGGGTCTTCAAAACGATAGTACATGGTCAAC
TGGACGCAGTATTGGTGACGGTTGGCCTGATCCCTCATCTGATAACGAGAATAAAGACTGGTCTGTTGCT
CAGCCAACTTCAGCAGCAACTGCTTACACTGATCTGGTCCAAGAGTTTGAGCCAGGCAAGCCATGGAAGG
GTTCACAGATCAAAAGCATAGAAGATGATCCCAGCATTACACCAGGAAGCGTTGCTAGATCTCCATTGTC
TATTAATTCGACGCCAAAAGATGCTGACATATTTGCCAATACCGGTAAAAATTCACCGACTGATTTACCG
CCACTAAGTTTATCGTCGTCTACATGGAGTTTTAATCCAAACCAAAATTATCCGAGTCACAGTTGGTCTG
ACAATAGTCAACAATGTACCGCCACTTCGGAGCTTTGGACAAGCCCGCTAAATAAATCATCGTCTCGAGG
TCCCCCGCCAGGATTGACTGCCAATTCAAATAAATCTGCAAATAGTAATGCGTCAACGCCAACAACTATT
ACCGGAGGTGCGAATGGATGGTTACAGCCTCGAAGTGGCGGTGTTCAAACCACAAACACTAATTGGACAG
GTGGTAACACCACTTGGGGCTCCAGTTGGTTGCTTTTGAAAAATCTAACAGCACAGATTGATGGTCCTAC
TTTGCGTACACTGTGTATGCAGCATGGGCCCCTTGTCAGCTTTCACCCGTATTTGAACCAAGGAATTGCC
TTATGTAAATATACTACTCGTGAGGAGGCGAACAAGGCGCAAATGGCGTTAAACAACTGTGTCCTCGCCA
ACACCACAATATTTGCTGAATCTCCCAGCGAGAACGAGGTGCAAAGCATTATGCAGCACTTACCACAAAC
TCCTTCCTCTACAAGCTCTAGTGGAACTAGTGGTGGCAACGTCGGAGGCGTCGGCACTTCAGCCAATAAT
GCAAACAGTGGTTCTGCAGCTTGTCTGTCCGGAAACAATAGCGGCAACGGAAACGGCAGCGCGAGCGGCG
CCGGCAGCGGCAACAATGGCAACAGTAGCTGCAACAACAGTGCCGCCGGGGGGGGCAGCAGCAGCAACAA
CACGATTACCACTGTAGCAAATTCGAATCTTGTTGGTTCTAGTGGCTCTGTCTCAAATTCCTCTGGCGTT
ACTGCTAACTCTAGTACTGTTTCTGTAGTTAGTTGTACAGCGAGTGGGAATTCCATAAATGGGGCAGGTA
CTGCAAACAGTTCTGGTTCAAAGAGTAGTGCAAACAATTTAGCTAGCGGCCAGTCTAGCGCTTCTAACTT
AACTAATAGCACCAATTCAACATGGCGACAAACTAGCCAAAACCAAGCTCTTCAAAGTCAAAGCAGGCCA
TCAGGCAGAGAAGCTGACTTTGATTATATATCTCTCGTTTATTCCATTGTTGATGATTAATCTAGAGGGC
CCGCGGTTCGAAGGTAAGCCTATCCCTAACCCTCTCCTCGGTCTCGATTCTACGCGTACCGGTCATCATC
ACCATCACCATTGAGTTTAAACCCGCTGATCAGCCTCGACTGTGCCTTCTAAGGCCTGAGCTCGCTGATC
AGCCTCGATCGAGGATCCAGACATGATAAGATACATTGATGAGTTTGGACAAACCACAACTAGAATGCAG
TGAAAAAAATGCTTTATTTGTGAAATTTGTGATGCTATTGCTTTATTTGTAACCATTATAAGCTGCAATA
AACAAGTTAACAACAACAATTGCATTCATTTTATGTTTCAGGTTCAGGGGGAGGTGTGGGAGGTTTTTTA
AAGCAAGTAAAACCTCTACAAATGTGGTATGGCTGATTATGATCAGTCGACCGATGCCCTTGAGAGCCTT
CAACCCAGTCAGCTCCTTCCGGTGGGCGCGGGGCATGACTATCGTCGCCGCACTTATGACTGTCTTCTTT
ATCATGCAACTCGTAGGACAGGTGCCGGCAGCGCTCTGGGTCATTTTCGGCGAGGACCGCTTTCGCTGGA
GCGCGACGATGATCGGCCTGTCGCTTGCGGTATTCGGAATCTTGCACGCCCTCGCTCAAGCCTTCGTCAC
TGGTCCCGCCACCAAACGTTTCGGCGAGAAGCAGGCCATTATCGCCGGCATGGCGGCCGACGCGCTGGGC
TACGTCTTGCTGGCGTTCGCGACGCGAGGCTGGATGGCCTTCCCCATTATGATTCTTCTCGCTTCCGGCG
GCATCGGGATGCCCGCGTTGCAGGCCATGCTGTCCAGGCAGGTAGATGACGACCATCAGGGACAGCTTCA
AGGATCGCTCGCGGCTCTTACCAGCCAGCAAAAGGCCAGGAACCGTAAAAAGGCCGCGTTGCTGGCGTTT
TTCCATAGGCTCCGCCCCCCTGACGAGCATCACAAAAATCGACGCTCAAGTCAGAGGTGGCGAAACCCGA
CAGGACTATAAAGATACCAGGCGTTTCCCCCTGGAAGCTCCCTCGTGCGCTCTCCTGTTCCGACCCTGCC
GCTTACCGGATACCTGTCCGCCTTTCTCCCTTCGGGAAGCGTGGCGCTTTCTCAATGCTCACGCTGTAGG
TATCTCAGTTCGGTGTAGGTCGTTCGCTCCAAGCTGGGCTGTGTGCACGAACCCCCCGTTCAGCCCGACC
GCTGCGCCTTATCCGGTAACTATCGTCTTGAGTCCAACCCGGTAAGACACGACTTATCGCCACTGGCAGC
AGCCACTGGTAACAGGATTAGCAGAGCGAGGTATGTAGGCGGTGCTACAGAGTTCTTGAAGTGGTGGCCT
AACTACGGCTACACTAGAAGGACAGTATTTGGTATCTGCGCTCTGCTGAAGCCAGTTACCTTCGGAAAAA
GAGTTGGTAGCTCTTGATCCGGCAAACAAACCACCGCTGGTAGCGGTGGTTTTTTTGTTTGCAAGCAGCA
GATTACGCGCAGAAAAAAAGGATCTCAAGAAGATCCTTTGATCTTTTCTACGGGGTCTGACGCTCAGTGG
AACGAAAACTCACGTTAAGGGATTTTGGTCATGAGATTATCAAAAAGGATCTTCACCTAGATCCTTTTAA
ATTAAAAATGAAGTTTTAAATCAATCTAAAGTATATATGAGTAAACTTGGTCTGACAGTTACCAATGCTT
AATCAGTGAGGCACCTATCTCAGCGATCTGTCTATTTCGTTCATCCATAGTTGCCTGACTCCCCGTCGTG
TAGATAACTACGATACGGGAGGGCTTACCATCTGGCCCCAGTGCTGCAATGATACCGCGAGACCCACGCT
CACCGGCTCCAGATTTATCAGCAATAAACCAGCCAGCCGGAAGGGCCGAGCGCAGAAGTGGTCCTGCAAC
TTTATCCGCCTCCATCCAGTCTATTAATTGTTGCCGGGAAGCTAGAGTAAGTAGTTCGCCAGTTAATAGT
TTGCGCAACGTTGTTGCCATTGCTGCAGGCATCGTGGTGTCACGCTCGTCGTTTGGTATGGCTTCATTCA
GCTCCGGTTCCCAACGATCAAGGCGAGTTACATGATCCCCCATGTTGTGCAAAAAAGCGGTTAGCTCCTT
CGGTCCTCCGATCGTTGTCAGAAGTAAGTTGGCCGCAGTGTTATCACTCATGGTTATGGCAGCACTGCAT
AATTCTCTTACTGTCATGCCATCCGTAAGATGCTTTTCTGTGACTGGTGAGTACTCAACCAAGTCATTCT
GAGAATAGTGTATGCGGCGACCGAGTTGCTCTTGCCCGGCGTCAACACGGGATAATACCGCGCCACATAG
CAGAACTTTAAAAGTGCTCATCATTGGAAAACGTTCTTCGGGGCGAAAACTCTCAAGGATCTTACCGCTG
TTGAGATCCAGTTCGATGTAACCCACTCGTGCACCCAACTGATCTTCAGCATCTTTTACTTTCACCAGCG
TTTCTGGGTGAGCAAAAACAGGAAGGCAAAATGCCGCAAAAAAGGGAATAAGGGCGACACGGAAATGTTG
AATACTCATACTCTTCCTTTTTCAATATTATTGAAGCATTTATCAGGGTTATTGTCTCATGAGCGGATAC
ATATTTGAATGTATTTAGAAAAATAAACAAATAGGGGTTCCGCGCACATTTCCCCGAAAAGTGCCACCTG
ACGTCTAAGAAACCATTATTATCATGACATTAACCTATAAAAATAGGCGTATCACGAGGCCCTTTCGT
